>Addgene plasmid #145392 | pGBW-m4046517 | addgene full sequence | sequence record 298843 | Addgene NGS Result
GCGGCCGCTTGCTATATTGAAGTACGGATTAGAAGCCGCCGAGCGGGCGACAGCCCTCCGACGGAAGACT
CTCCTCCGTGCGTCCTCGTCTTCACCGGTCGCGTTCCTGAAACGCAGATGTGCCTCGCGCCGCACTGCTC
CGAACAATAAAGATTCTACAATACTAGCTTTTATGGTTATGAAGAGGAAAAATTGGCAGTAACCTGGCCC
CACAAACCTTCAAATTAACGAATCAAATTAACAACCATAGGATGATAATGCGATTAGTTTTTTAGCCTTA
TTTCTGGGGTAATTAATCAGCGAAGCGATGATTTTTGATCTATTAACAGATATATAAATGGAAAAGCTGC
ATAACCACTTTAACTAATACTTTCAACATTTTCAGTTTGTATTACTTCTTATTCAAATGTCATAAAAGTA
TCAACAAAAAATTGTTAATATACCTCTATACTTTAACGTCAAGGAGAAAAAACTATAATGTCCGCTGACG
CACAATCATTCCTAAATGGGTTTGCTGTACTCGTGCCGAGAGGTTCTGATTATAAAGATCATGATGGTGA
TTATAAAGATCATGATATTGATTATAAAGATGATGATGATAAATAAACAGGCCCCTTTTCCTTTGTCGAT
ATCATGTAATTAGTTATGTCACGCTTACATTCACGCCCTCCTCCCACATCCGCTCTAACCGAAAAGGAAG
GAGTTAGACAACCTGAAGTCTAGGTCCCTATTTATTTTTTTTAATAGTTATGTTAGTATTAAGAACGTTA
TTTATATTTCAAATTTTTCTTTTTTTTCTGTACAAAGCGGCCGCCGAACCACTAGTGCACTGCAGTACAC
GGTTTCCTTGAAATTTTTTTGATTCGGTAATCTCCGAACAGAAGGAAGAACGAAGGAAGGAGCACAGACT
TAGATTGGTATATATACGCATATGTAGTGTTGAAGAAACATGAAATTGCCCAGTATTCTTAACCCAACTG
CACAGAACAAAAACGTGCAGGAAACGAAGATAAATCATGTCGAAAGCTACATATAAGGAACGTGCTGCTA
CTCATCCTAGTCCTGTTGCTGCCAAGCTATTTAATATCATGCACGAAAAGCAAACAAACTTGTGTGCTTC
ATTGGATGTTCGTACCACCAAGGAATTACTGGAGTTAGTTGAAGCATTAGGTCCCAAAATTTGTTTACTA
AAAACACATGTGGATATCTTGACTGATTTTTCCATGGAGGGCACAGTTAAGCCGCTAAAGGCATTATCCG
CCAAGTACAATTTTTTACTCTTCGAGGACAGAAAATTTGCTGACATTGGTAATACAGTCAAATTGCAGTA
CTCTGCGGGTGTATACAGAATAGCAGAATGGGCAGACATTACGAATGCACACGGTGTGGTGGGCCCAGGT
ATTGTTAGCGGTTTGAAGCAGGCGGCAGAAGAAGTAACAAAGGAACCTAGAGGCCTTTTGATGTTAGCAG
AATTGTCATGCAAGGGCTCCCTATCTACTGGAGAATATACTAAGGGTACTGTTGACATTGCGAAGAGCGA
CAAAGATTTTGTTATCGGCTTTATTGCTCAAAGAGACATGGGTGGAAGAGATGAAGGTTACGATTGGTTG
ATTATGACACCCGGTGTGGGTTTAGATGACAAGGGAGATGCATTGGGTCAACAGTATAGAACCGTGGATG
ATGTGGTTTCTACAGGATCTGACATTATTATTGTTGGAAGAGGACTATTTGCAAAGGGAAGGGATGCTAA
GGTAGAGGGTGAACGTTACAGAAAAGCAGGCTGGGAAGCATATTTGAGAAGATGCGGCCAGCAAAACTAA
AAAACTGTATTATAAGTAAATGCATGTATACTAAACTCACAAATTAGAGCTTCAATTTAATTATATCAGT
TATTACCCGAGTAACGAAGCATCTGTGCTTCATTTTGTAGAACAAAAATGCAACGCGAGAGCGCTAATTT
TTCAAACAAAGAATCTGAGCTGCATTTTTACAGAACAGAAATGCAACGCGAAAGCGCTATTTTACCAACG
AAGAATCTGTGCTTCATTTTTGTAAAACAAAAATGCAACGCGAGAGCGCTAATTTTTCAAACAAAGAATC
TGAGCTGCATTTTTACAGAACAGAAATGCAACGCGAGAGCGCTATTTTACCAACAAAGAATCTATACTTC
TTTTTTGTTCTACAAAAATGCATCCCGAGAGCGCTATTTTTCTAACAAAGCATCTTAGATTACTTTTTTT
CTCCTTTGTGCGCTCTATAATGCAGTCTCTTGATAACTTTTTGCACTGTAGGTCCGTTAAGGTTAGAAGA
AGGCTACTTTGGTGTCTATTTTCTCTTCCATAAAAAAAGCCTGACTCCACTTCCCGCGTTTACTGATTAC
TAGCGAAGCTGCGGGTGCATTTTTTCAAGATAAAGGCATCCCCGATTATATTCTATACCGATGTGGATTG
CGCATACTTTGTGAACAGAAAGTGATAGCGTTGATGATTCTTCATTGGTCAGAAAATTATGAACGGTTTC
TTCTATTTTGTCTCTATATACTACGTATAGGAAATGTTTACATTTTCGTATTGTTTTCGATTCACTCTAT
GAATAGTTCTTACTACAATTTTTTTGTCTAAAGAGTAATACTAGAGATAAACATAAAAAATGTAGAGGTC
GAGTTTAGATGCAAGTTCAAGGAGCGAAAGGTGGATGGGTAGGTTATATAGGGATATAGCACAGAGATAT
ATAGCAAAGAGATACTTTTGAGCAATGTTTGTGGAAGCGGTATTCGCAATATTTTAGTAGCTCGTTACAG
TCCGGTGCGTTTTTGGTTTTTTGAAAGTGCGTCATCAGAGCGCTTTTGGTTTTCAAAAGCGCTCTGAAGT
TCCTATACTTTCTAGCTAGAGAATAGGAACTTCCCGAGCGGCCGCGTGTTACAAGCTTGACTCCAGCGTA
ACTGGACTGCAATCAACTCACTGGCTCACCTTCACGGGTGGGCCTTTCTTCGGTAGAAAATCAAAGGATC
TTCTTGAGATCCTTTTTTTCTGCGCGTAATCTGCTGCTTGCAAACAAAAAAACCACCGCTACCAGCGGTG
GTTTGTTTGCCGGATCAAGAGCTACCAACTCTTTTTCCGAGGTAACTGGCTTCAGCAGAGCGCAGATACC
AAATACTGTTCTTCTAGTGTAGCCGTAGTTAGGCCACCACTTCAAGAACTCTGTAGCACCGCCTACATAC
CTCGCTCTGCTAATCCTGTTACCAGTGGCTGCTGCCAGTGGCGATAAGTCGTGTCTTACCGGGTTGGACT
CAAGACGATAGTTACCGGATAAGGCGCAGCGGTCGGGCTGAACGGGGGGTTCGTGCACACAGCCCAGCTT
GGAGCGAACGACCTACACCGAACTGAGATACCTACAGCGTGAGCTATGAGAAAGCGCCACGCTTCCCGAA
GGGAGAAAGGCGGACAGGTATCCGGTAAGCGGCAGGGTCGGAACAGGAGAGCGCACGAGGGAGCTTCCAG
GGGTAAACGCCTGGTATCTTTATAGTCCTGTCGGGTTTCGCCACCTCTGACTTGAGCATCGATTTTTGTG
ATGCTCGTCAGGGGGGCGGAGCCTATGGAAAAACGCCAGCAACGCAGAAAGGCCCACCCGAAGGTGAGCC
AGGTGATTACATTTGGGCCCTCATCAGAGGTTTTCACCGTCATCACCGAAACGCGCGAGGCAGCTGCGGT
AAAGCTCATCAGCGTGGTCGTGAAGCGATTCACAGATGTCTGCCTGTTCATCCGCGTCCAGCTCGTTGAG
TTTCTCCAGAAGCGTTAATGTCTGGCTTCTGATAAAGCGGGCCATGTTAAGGGCGGTTTTTTCCTGTTTG
GTCACTTACCAATGCTTAATCAGTGAGGCACCTATCTCAGCGATCTGTCTATTTCGTTCATCCATAGTTG
CCTGACTCCCCGTCGTGTAGATAACTACGATGCGGGAGGGCTTACCATCTGGCCCCAGTGCTGCAATGAT
ACCGCGAGACCCACGCTCACCGGCTCCAGATTTATCAGCAATAAACCAGCCAGCCGGGAGGGCCGAGCGC
AGAAGTGATCCTGCAACTTTATCCGCCTCCATCCAGTCTATTAATTGTTGCCGGGAAGCTAGAGTAAGTA
GTTCGCCAGTTAATAGTTTGCGCAACGTTGTTGCCATTGCTACAGGCATCGTGGTGTCACGCTCGTCGTT
TGGTATGGCTTCATTCAGCTCCGGTTCCCAACGATCAAGGCGAGTTACATGATCCCCCATGTTGTGCAAA
AAAGCGGTTAGCTCCTTCGGTCCTCCGATCGTTGCCAGAAGTAAGTTGGCCGCAGTGTTATCACTCATGG
TTATGGCAGCACTGCATAATTCTCTTACTGTCATGCCATCCGTGAGATGCTTTTCTGTGACTGGTGAGTA
CTCAACCAAGTCATTCTGAGAATAGTGTATGCGGCGACCGAGTTGCTCTTGCCCGGCGTCAATACGGGAT
AATACCGCGCCACATAGCAGAACTTTAAAAGTGCTCATCATTGGAAAACGTTCTTCGGGGCGTAAACTCT
CAAGGATCTTACCGCTGTTGAGATCCAGTTCGATGTAACCCACTCGTGCACCCAACTGATCTTCAGCATC
TTTTACTTTCACCAGCGTTTCTGGGTGAGCAAAAACAGGAAGGCAAAATGCCGCAAAAAAGGGAATAAGG
GCGACACGGAAATGTTGAATACTCATTTTAGCTTCCTTAGCTCCTGAAAATCTCGATAACTCAAAAAATA
CGCCCGGTAGTGATCTTATTTCATTATGGTGAAAGTTGGAACCTCTTACGTGCCGATCAAGTCAAAAGCC
TCCGGTCGGAGGCTTTTGACTTTCTGCTATGGAGGTCAGGTATGATTTAAATGGTCAGTTAGA
Features (pLannotate 1.2.2; 13 found; start..end, strand, type, name):
     25..466     +  promoter       GAL1 promoter: S. cerevisiae GAL1; inducible promoter, regulated by Gal4
    537..554     +  CDS            3xFLAG (fragment): three tandem FLAG® epitope tags, followed by an enterokinase cleavage site
    632..804     +  terminator     CYC1 terminator (fragment): S. cerevisiae CYC1; transcription terminator for CYC1
    840..1016    +  promoter       URA3 promoter (fragment): S. cerevisiae URA3
   1017..1820    +  CDS            URA3: orotidine-5'-phosphate decarboxylase, required for uracil biosynthesis; S. cerevisiae URA3; yeast auxotrophic marker, counterselectable with 5-fluoroorotic acid (5-FOA)
   1903..2885    -  rep_origin     2μ ori: yeast 2μ plasmid origin of replication
   2963..2992    +  terminator     T3Te terminator: phage T3 early transcription terminator
   3014..3601    +  rep_origin     ori: high-copy-number ColE1/pMB1/pBR322/pUC origin of replication
   3613..3640    -  terminator     T7Te terminator: phage T7 early transcription terminator
   3664..3855    -  CDS            rop: Rop protein, which maintains plasmids at low copy number; rop
   3856..4716    -  CDS            AmpR: β-lactamase; bla; confers resistance to ampicillin, carbenicillin, and related antibiotics
   4717..4819    -  promoter       cat promoter: promoter of the E. coli cat gene encoding chloramphenicol acetyltransferase
   4820..4851    -  terminator     tonB terminator: bidirectional E. coli tonB-P14 transcription terminator
