[The description below was written by a language model from this plasmid's Addgene catalogue record and pLannotate feature annotations shown in this document.]
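Description:
pGBW-m4046517 is an episomal yeast expression plasmid for producing SARS-CoV-2 nsp11, the very short peptide encoded within ORF1ab, in Saccharomyces cerevisiae. It is an E. coli–yeast shuttle vector. In bacteria it replicates from a high-copy ColE1/pUC-type origin and is selected with ampicillin through a β-lactamase gene that the annotation places downstream of a cat promoter. In yeast it is maintained by the 2μ origin and selected by URA3 complementation of uracil auxotrophy, a marker that can also be counterselected with 5-FOA. The annotation also reports a rop coding sequence directly adjoining AmpR, although the catalogue lists the plasmid as high copy. Short phage T3 and T7 early terminators and a tonB terminator flank the bacterial modules, presumably insulating them from read-through transcription.

The insert is a synthetic nsp11 sequence of only 38 bp, recoded for S. cerevisiae codon usage and made by gene synthesis. It sits between the galactose-inducible, Gal4-regulated GAL1 promoter and a CYC1 terminator. According to the catalogue, the backbone supplies a C-terminal thrombin-cleavable 3xFLAG tag, which would allow immunodetection or affinity capture of the peptide and later removal of the tag. The feature table annotates only a short fragment of 3xFLAG in this region and does not annotate nsp11 or the thrombin site, probably because these elements are very small or recoded. The sequenced record is 4,893 nt, somewhat longer than the sum of the stated backbone and insert sizes. The record supports use for inducible expression of tagged nsp11 in yeast but gives no further application.
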