Addgene plasmid #145392: pGBW-m4046517
Purpose: Yeast Expression plasmid for SARS-CoV-2 nsp11
Depositing lab: Ginkgo Bioworks & Benjie Chen. Depositing organization: Ginkgo Bioworks.
Backbone
  Vector backbone: AmpR; 2u URA3
  Backbone size w/o insert (bp): 4078
  Vector type: Yeast Expression
  Selectable markers: URA3
Growth in bacteria
  Bacterial resistance: Ampicillin, 100 μg/mL
  Growth temperature: 37°C
  Growth strain: DH5alpha
  Copy number: High Copy
Gene/Insert
  Gene/Insert name: SARS-CoV-2 nsp11
  Species: Severe acute respiratory syndrome coronavirus 2
  Insert size (bp): 38
  Mutation: Saccharomyces cerevisiae recode 1
  Entrez Gene: ORF1ab (a.k.a. GU280_gp01)
  Promoter: pGAL1
  Tag / fusion protein: Cleavable thrombin;3xFLAG (C terminal on backbone)
  Cloning method: Unknown
Resource information
  A portion of this plasmid was derived from a plasmid made by: GinkgoBioworks
Depositor comments: NCBI Reference Sequence: YP_009725312.1. Created by gene synthesis with Not1 site.
How to cite: pGBW-m4046517 was a gift from Ginkgo Bioworks & Benjie Chen (Addgene plasmid # 145392 ; http://n2t.net/addgene:145392 ; RRID:Addgene_145392)
